>Addgene plasmid #87952 | pBABE puro Tusc5 | addgene full sequence | sequence record 179929 | Addgene NGS Result
AATTAGGGCCAGACTGTTACCACTCCCTTAAGTTTGACCTTAGGTCACTGGAAAGATGTCGAGCGGATCG
CTCACAACCAGTCGGTAGATGTCAAGAAGAGACGTTGGGTTACCTTCTGCTCTGCAGAATGGCCAACCTT
TAACGTCGGATGGCCGCGAGACGGCACCTTTAACCGAGACCTCATCACCCAGGTTAAGATCAAGGTCTTT
TCACCTGGCCCGCATGGACACCCAGACCAGGTCCCCTACATCGTGACCTGGGAAGCCTTGGCTTTTGACC
CCCCTCCCTGGGTCAAGCCCTTTGTACACCCTAAGCCTCCGCCTCCTCTTCCTCCATCCGCCCCGTCTCT
CCCCCTTGAACCTCCTCGTTCGACCCCGCCTCGATCCTCCCTTTATCCAGCCCTCACTCCTTCTCTAGGC
GCCGGCCGGATCCCAGTGTGGTGGTACGTAGGAATTCGCCACC
[519 nt withheld, positions 464-982]
TAAGAATTCGTCGACCCTGTGGAATGTGTGTCAGTTAGGGTGTGGAAAGTCCCCAGGCTCCCCAGCAGGC
AGAAGTATGCAAAGCATGCATCTCAATTAGTCAGCAACCAGGTGTGGAAAGTCCCCAGGCTCCCCAGCAG
GCAGAAGTATGCAAAGCATGCATCTCAATTAGTCAGCAACCATAGTCCCGCCCCTAACTCCGCCCATCCC
GCCCCTAACTCCGCCCAGTTCCGCCCATTCTCCGCCCCATGGCTGACTAATTTTTTTTATTTATGCAGAG
GCCGAGGCCGCCTCGGCCTCTGAGCTATTCCAGAAGTAGTGAGGAGGCTTTTTTGGAGGCCTAGGCTTTT
GCAAAAAGCTTACCATGACCGAGTACAAGCCCACGGTGCGCCTCGCCACCCGCGACGACGTCCCCAGGGC
CGTACGCACCCTCGCCGCCGCGTTCGCCGACTACCCCGCCACGCGCCACACCGTCGATCCGGACCGCCAC
ATCGAGCGGGTCACCGAGCTGCAAGAACTCTTCCTCACGCGCGTCGGGCTCGACATCGGCAAGGTGTGGG
TCGCGGACGACGGCGCCGCGGTGGCGGTCTGGACCACGCCGGAGAGCGTCGAAGCGGGGGCGGTGTTCGC
CGAGATCGGCCCGCGCATGGCCGAGTTGAGCGGTTCCCGGCTGGCCGCGCAGCAACAGATGGAAGGCCTC
CTGGCGCCGCACCGGCCCAAGGAGCCCGCGTGGTTCCTGGCCACCGTCGGCGTCTCGCCCGACCACCAGG
GCAAGGGTCTGGGCAGCGCCGTCGTGCTCCCCGGAGTGGAGGCGGCCGAGCGCGCCGGGGTGCCCGCCTT
CCTGGAGACCTCCGCGCCCCGCAACCTCCCCTTCTACGAGCGGCTCGGCTTCACCGTCACCGCCGACGTC
GAGGTGCCCGAAGGACCGCGCACCTGGTGCATGACCCGCAAGCCCGGTGCCTGACGCCCGCCCCACGACC
CGCAGCGCCCGACCGAAAGGAGCGCACGACCCCATGCATCGATAAAATAAAAGATTTTATTTAGTCTCCA
GAAAAAGGGGGGAATGAAAGACCCCACCTGTAGGTTTGGCAAGCTAGCTTAAGTAACGCCATTTTGCAAG
GCATGGAAAAATACATAACTGAGAATAGAGAAGTTCAGATCAAGGTCAGGAACAGATGGAACAGCTGAAT
ATGGGCCAAACAGGATATCTGTGGTAAGCAGTTCCTGCCCCGGCTCAGGGCCAAGAACAGATGGAACAGC
TGAATATGGGCCAAACAGGATATCTGTGGTAAGCAGTTCCTGCCCCGGCTCAGGGCCAAGAACAGATGGT
CCCCAGATGCGGTCCAGCCCTCAGCAGTTTCTAGAGAACCATCAGATGTTTCCAGGGTGCCCCAAGGACC
TGAAATGACCCTGTGCCTTATTTGAACTAACCAATCAGTTCGCTTCTCGCTTCTGTTCGCGCGCTTCTGC
TCCCCGAGCTCAATAAAAGAGCCCACAACCCCTCACTCGGGGCGCCAGTCCTCCGATTGACTGAGTCGCC
CGGGTACCCGTGTATCCAATAAACCCTCTTGCAGTTGCATCCGACTTGTGGTCTCGCTGTTCCTTGGGAG
GGTCTCCTCTGAGTGATTGACTACCCGTCAGCGGGGGTCTTTCACATGCAGCATGTATCAAAATTAATTT
GGTTTTTTTTCTTAAGTATTTACATTAAATGGCCATAGTTGCATTAATGAATCGGCCAACGCGCGGGGAG
AGGCGGTTTGCGTATTGGGCGCTCTTCCGCTTCCTCGCTCACTGACTCGCTGCGCTCGGTCGTTCGGCTG
CGGCGAGCGGTATCAGCTCACTCAAAGGCGGTAATACGGTTATCCACAGAATCAGGGGATAACGCAGGAA
AGAACATGTGAGCAAAAGGCCAGCAAAAGGCCAGGAACCGTAAAAAGGCCGCGTTGCTGGCGTTTTTCCA
TAGGCTCCGCCCCCCTGACGAGCATCACAAAAATCGACGCTCAAGTCAGAGGTGGCGAAACCCGACAGGA
CTATAAAGATACCAGGCGTTTCCCCCTGGAAGCTCCCTCGTGCGCTCTCCTGTTCCGACCCTGCCGCTTA
CCGGATACCTGTCCGCCTTTCTCCCTTCGGGAAGCGTGGCGCTTTCTCATAGCTCACGCTGTAGGTATCT
CAGTTCGGTGTAGGTCGTTCGCTCCAAGCTGGGCTGTGTGCACGAACCCCCCGTTCAGCCCGACCGCTGC
GCCTTATCCGGTAACTATCGTCTTGAGTCCAACCCGGTAAGACACGACTTATCGCCACTGGCAGCAGCCA
CTGGTAACAGGATTAGCAGAGCGAGGTATGTAGGCGGTGCTACAGAGTTCTTGAAGTGGTGGCCTAACTA
CGGCTACACTAGAAGAACAGTATTTGGTATCTGCGCTCTGCTGAAGCCAGTTACCTTCGGAAAAAGAGTT
GGTAGCTCTTGATCCGGCAAACAAACCACCGCTGGTAGCGGTGGTTTTTTTGTTTGCAAGCAGCAGATTA
CGCGCAGAAAAAAAGGATCTCAAGAAGATCCTTTGATCTTTTCTACGGGGTCTGACGCTCAGTGGAACGA
AAACTCACGTTAAGGGATTTTGGTCATGAGATTATCAAAAAGGATCTTCACCTAGATCCTTTTGCGGCCG
CAAATCAATCTAAAGTATATATGAGTAAACTTGGTCTGACAGTTACCAATGCTTAATCAGTGAGGCACCT
ATCTCAGCGATCTGTCTATTTCGTTCATCCATAGTTGCCTGACTCCCCGTCGTGTAGATAACTACGATAC
GGGAGGGCTTACCATCTGGCCCCAGTGCTGCAATGATACCGCGAGACCCACGCTCACCGGCTCCAGATTT
ATCAGCAATAAACCAGCCAGCCGGAAGGGCCGAGCGCAGAAGTGGTCCTGCAACTTTATCCGCCTCCATC
CAGTCTATTAATTGTTGCCGGGAAGCTAGAGTAAGTAGTTCGCCAGTTAATAGTTTGCGCAACGTTGTTG
CCATTGCTACAGGCATCGTGGTGTCACGCTCGTCGTTTGGTATGGCTTCATTCAGCTCCGGTTCCCAACG
ATCAAGGCGAGTTACATGATCCCCCATGTTGTGCAAAAAAGCGGTTAGCTCCTTCGGTCCTCCGATCGTT
GTCAGAAGTAAGTTGGCCGCAGTGTTATCACTCATGGTTATGGCAGCACTGCATAATTCTCTTACTGTCA
TGCCATCCGTAAGATGCTTTTCTGTGACTGGTGAGTACTCAACCAAGTCATTCTGAGAATAGTGTATGCG
GCGACCGAGTTGCTCTTGCCCGGCGTCAATACGGGATAATACCGCGCCACATAGCAGAACTTTAAAAGTG
CTCATCATTGGAAAACGTTCTTCGGGGCGAAAACTCTCAAGGATCTTACCGCTGTTGAGATCCAGTTCGA
TGTAACCCACTCGTGCACCCAACTGATCTTCAGCATCTTTTACTTTCACCAGCGTTTCTGGGTGAGCAAA
AACAGGAAGGCAAAATGCCGCAAAAAAGGGAATAAGGGCGACACGGAAATGTTGAATACTCATACTCTTC
CTTTTTCAATATTATTGAAGCATTTATCAGGGTTATTGTCTCATGAGCGGATACATATTTGAATGTATTT
AGAAAAATAAACAAATAGGGGTTCCGCGCACATTTCCCCGAAAAGTGCCACCTGCAGCCTGAATATGGGC
CAAACAGGATATCTGTGGTAAGCAGTTCCTGCCCCGGCTCAGGGCCAAGAACAGATGGAACAGCTGAATA
TGGGCCAAACAGGATATCTGTGGTAAGCAGTTCCTGCCCCGGCTCAGGGCCAAGAACAGATGGTCCCCAG
ATGCGGTCCAGCCCTCAGCAGTTTCTAGAGAACCATCAGATGTTTCCAGGGTGCCCCAAGGACCTGAAAT
GACCCTGTGCCTTATTTGAACTAACCAATCAGTTCGCTTCTCGCTTCTGTTCGCGCGCTTCTGCTCCCCG
AGCTCAATAAAAGAGCCCACAACCCCTCACTCGGGGCGCCAGTCCTCCGATTGACTGAGTCGCCCGGGTA
CCCGTGTATCCAATAAACCCTCTTGCAGTTGCATCCGACTTGTGGTCTCGCTGTTCCTTGGGAGGGTCTC
CTCTGAGTGATTGACTACCCGTCAGCGGGGGTCTTTCATTTGGGGGCTCGTCCGGGATCGGGAGACCCCT
GCCCAGGGACCACCGACCCACCACCGGGAGGCAAGCTGGCCAGCAACTTATCTGTGTCTGTCCGATTGTC
TAGTGTCTATGACTGATTTTATGCGCCTGCGTCGGTACTAGTTAGCTAACTAGCTCTGTATCTGGCGGAC
CCGTGGTGGAACTGACGAGTTCTGAACACCCGGCCGCAACCCTGGGAGACGTCCCAGGGACTTTGGGGGC
CGTTTTTGTGGCCCGACCTGAGGAAGGGAGTCGATGTGGAATCCGACCCCGTCAGGATATGTGGTTCTGG
TAGGAGACGAGAACCTAAAACAGTTCCCGCCTCCGTCTGAATTTTTGCTTTCGGTTTGGAACCGAAGCCG
CGCGTCTTGTCTGCTGCAGCGCTGCAGCATCGTTCTGTGTTGTCTCTGTCTGACTGTGTTTCTGTATTTG
TCTGAA
Features (pLannotate 1.2.2; 12 found; start..end, strand, type, name):
      7..423     +  CDS            gag (truncated): truncated Moloney murine leukemia virus (MMLV) gag gene lacking the start codon
    464..982     +  CDS            Trarg1 (sequence withheld): TARG1_MOUSE - Also known as Tusc5 From Mus musculus (Mouse).
   1008..1337    +  promoter       SV40 promoter: SV40 enhancer and early promoter
   1347..1946    +  CDS            PuroR: puromycin N-acetyltransferase; pac from Streptomyces alboniger; confers resistance to puromycin
   2045..2166    +  LTR            3' LTR (ΔU3) (fragment): self-inactivating 3' long terminal repeat (LTR) from Moloney murine leukemia virus
   2167..2636    +  LTR            LTR: long terminal repeat from Moloney murine leukemia virus
   2702..2754    -  CDS            lacI (fragment): lac repressor; lacI; The lac repressor binds to the lac operator to inhibit transcription in E. coli. This inhibition can be relieved by adding lactose or isopropyl-β-D-thiogalactopyranoside (IPTG).
   2937..3525    -  rep_origin     ori: high-copy-number ColE1/pMB1/pBR322/pUC origin of replication
   3685..4545    -  CDS            AmpR: β-lactamase; bla; confers resistance to ampicillin, carbenicillin, and related antibiotics
   4546..4650    -  promoter       AmpR promoter: bla
   4681..5150    +  LTR            LTR: long terminal repeat from Moloney murine leukemia virus
   5274..5548    +  misc_feature   MESV Ψ (fragment): packaging signal of murine embryonic stem cell virus
