[The description below was written by a language model from this plasmid's Addgene catalogue record and pLannotate feature annotations shown in this document.]
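Description:
pBABE puro Tusc5 is a Moloney murine leukemia virus (MMLV)-based retroviral expression plasmid carrying the mouse Tumor Suppressor Candidate 5 coding sequence (Tusc5, also annotated as Trarg1, DSPB1 or Lost1), inserted into the pBABE puro backbone by Gibson cloning. In bacteria it is maintained through a high-copy ColE1/pUC-type origin and selected with ampicillin via the β-lactamase gene and its native promoter. The catalogue lists a total size of 5,691 bp, whereas the sequenced record used for the feature table is 5,608 nt, a small discrepancy the record does not explain.

The viral unit is bounded by MMLV long terminal repeats. Downstream of the 5′ LTR lie a packaging signal (annotated as an MESV Ψ fragment) and a truncated gag segment lacking its start codon, which together promote efficient encapsidation of the genomic RNA when the plasmid is introduced into a packaging cell line supplying gag, pol and env in trans. The roughly 520 bp Tusc5 open reading frame follows directly. No dedicated internal promoter is annotated upstream of it, so expression is expected to come from the 5′ LTR, as is standard for pBABE vectors. No epitope tag or reporter is annotated. An SV40 enhancer/early promoter then drives puromycin N-acetyltransferase, allowing selection of stably transduced mammalian cells. The annotation tool also flags a short ΔU3-like fragment adjacent to the 3′ LTR, but a full LTR is present there. A small lacI fragment in the backbone is a cloning remnant.

The construct is suited to producing retrovirus for stable Tusc5 expression in dividing mammalian cells. The associated publication concerns TUSC5 as a regulator of insulin action and GLUT4 storage vesicles in adipocytes.
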