Addgene plasmid #87952: pBABE puro Tusc5
Purpose: retroviral plasmid containing mouse Tusc5
Depositing lab: David James. Depositing organization: University of Sydney. Publication: Proteomic Analysis of GLUT4 Storage Vesicles Reveals Tumor Suppressor Candidate 5 (TUSC5) as a Novel Regulator of Insulin Action in Adipocytes. Fazakerley DJ, Naghiloo S, Chaudhuri R, Koumanov F, Burchfield JG, Thomas KC, Krycer JR, Prior MJ, Parker BL, Murrow BA, Stockli J, Meoli CC, Holman GD, James DE. J Biol Chem. 2015 Sep 25;290(39):23528-42. doi: 10.1074/jbc.M115.657361. Epub 2015 Aug 3. PubMed 26240143.
Backbone
  Vector backbone: pBABE puro
  Backbone size w/o insert (bp): 5169
  Total vector size (bp): 5691
  Vector type: Retroviral
  Selectable markers: Puromycin
Growth in bacteria
  Bacterial resistance: Ampicillin, 100 μg/mL
  Growth temperature: 37°C
  Growth strain: NEB Stable
  Copy number: Unknown
Gene/Insert
  Gene/Insert name: Tumor Suppressor Candidate 5 (alt name: Tusc5, DSPB1, LOST1)
  Species: M. musculus (mouse)
  Insert size (bp): 522
  Entrez Gene: Tusc5 (a.k.a. C130069F04Rik, DSPB1, Lost1)
  Cloning method: Gibson Cloning
  Sequencing primers: 5′ CCTTGAACCTCCTCTTTCGACC
Terms and licenses: Academic/Nonprofit Terms; Industry Terms: Not Available to Industry
How to cite: pBABE puro Tusc5 was a gift from David James (Addgene plasmid # 87952 ; http://n2t.net/addgene:87952 ; RRID:Addgene_87952)
